>Addgene plasmid #206118 | An CAAX pMT2 | addgene full sequence | sequence record 412910 | Addgene NGS Result
AAGCTTTTTGCAAAAGCCTAGGCCTCCAAAAAAGCCTCCTCACTACTTCTGGAATAGCTCAGAGGCCGAG
GCGGCCTCGGCCTCTGCATAAATAAAAAAAATTAGTCAGCCATGGGGCGGAGAATGGGCGGAACTGGGCG
GAGTTAGGGGCGGGATGGGCGGAGTTAGGGGCGGGACTATGGTTGCTGACTAATTGAGATGCATGCTTTG
CATACTTCTGCCTGCTGGGGAGCCTGGGGACTTTCCACACCTGGTTGCTGACTAATTGAGATGCATGCTT
TGCATACTTCTGCCTGCTGGGGAGCCTGGGGACTTTCCACACCCTAACTGACACACATTCCACAGGATCC
GGTCGCGCGAATTTCGAGCGGTGTTCCGCGGTCCTCCTCGTATAGAAACTCGGACCACTCTGAGACGAAG
GCTCGCGTCCAGGCCAGCACGAAGGAGGCTAAGTGGGAGGGGTAGCGGTCGTTGTCCACTAGGGGGTCCA
CTCGCTCCAGGGTGTGAAGACACATGTCGCCCTCTTCGGCATCAAGGAAGGTGATTGGTTTATAGGTGTA
GGCCACGTGACCGGGTGTTCCTGAAGGGGGGCTATAAAAGGGGGTGGGGGCGCGTTCGTCCTCACTCTCT
TCCGCATCGCTGTCTGCGAGGGCCAGCTGTTGGGCTCGCGGTTGAGGACAAACTCTTCGCGGTCTTTCCA
GTACTCTTGGATCGGAAACCCGTCGGCCTCCGAACGGTACTCCGCCACCGAGGGACCTGAGCGAGTCCGC
ATCGACCGGATCGGAAAACCTCTCGACTGTTGGGGTGAGTACTCCCTCTCAAAAGCGGGCATGACTTCTG
CGCTAAGATTGTCAGTTTCCAAAAACGAGGAGGATTTGATATTCACCTGGCCCGCGGTGATGCCTTTGAG
GGTGGCCGCGTCCATCTGGTCAGAAAAGACAATCTTTTTGTTGTCAAGCTTGAGGTGTGGCAGGCTTGAG
ATCTGGCCATACACTTGAGTGACAATGACATCCACTTTGCCTTTCTCTCCACAGGTGTCCACTCCCAGGT
CCAACTGCAGGCGAGCCTGAATTGCGGCCGCACTAGTATGGCCCGCTTTGGAGACGAGATGCCGGGCCGC
TACGGCGCAGGCGGAGGAGGCTCAGGGCCGGCCGCCGGGGTGGTCGTGGGCGCCGCGGGCGGCCGAGGAG
CCGGGGGCAGCCGGCAGGGCGGGCAGCCCGGAGCGCAGAGGATGTACAAGCAGTCGATGGCGCAGAGAGC
GCGGACCATGGCCCTCTACAACCCCATCCCTGTCCGCCAGAACTGCCTCACGGTCAACCGCTCCCTGTTC
CTCTTCAGTGAAGACAACGTGGTGAGAAAATACGCCAAAAAGATCACGGAATGGCCTCGAGGCTGCATGA
GCTGCAAGTGTGTGCTCTCCTGAATTCCGGGGGGGGGGGGGGGGGGGACAGCTCAGGGCTGCGATTTCGC
GCCAAACTTGACGGCAATCCTAGCGTGAAGGCTGGTAGGATTTTATCCCCGCTGCCATCATGGTTCGACC
ATTGAACTGCATCGTCGCCGTGTCCCAAAATATGGGGATTGGCAAGAACGGAGACCTACCCTGGCCTCCG
CTCAGGAACGAGTTCAAGTACTTCCAAAGAATGACCACAACCTCTTCAGTGGAAGGTAAACAGAATCTGG
TGATTATGGGTAGGAAAACCTGGTTCTCCATTCCTGAGAAGAATCGACCTTTAAAGGACAGAATTAATAT
AGTTCTCAGTAGAGAACTCAAAGAACCACCACGAGGAGCTCATTTTCTTGCCAAAAGTTTGGATGATGCC
TTAAGACTTATTGAACAACCGGAATTGGCAAGTAAAGTAGACATGGTTTGGATAGTCGGAGGCAGTTCTG
TTTACCAGGAAGCCATGAATCAACCAGGCCACCTCAGACTCTTTGTGACAAGGATCATGCAGGAATTTGA
AAGTGACACGTTTTTCCCAGAAATTGATTTGGGGAAATATAAACTTCTCCCAGAATACCCAGGCGTCCTC
TCTGAGGTCCAGGAGGAAAAAGGCATCAAGTATAAGTTTGAAGTCTACGAGAAGAAAGACTAACAGGAAG
ATGCTTTCAAGTTCTCTGCTCCCCTCCTAAAGCTATGCATTTTTATAAGACCATGGGACTTTTGCTGGCT
TTAGATCATAATCAGCCATACCACATTTGTAGAGGTTTTACTTGCTTTAAAAAACCTCCCACACCTCCCC
CTGAACCTGAAACATAAAATGAATGCAATTGTTGTTGTTAACTTGTTTATTGCAGCTTATAATGGTTACA
AATAAAGCAATAGCATCACAAATTTCACAAATAAAGCATTTTTTTCACTGCATTCTAGTTGTGGTTTGTC
CAAACTCATCAATGTATCTTATCATGTCTGGATCCCCGGCCAACGGTCTGGTGACCCGGCTGCGAGAGCT
CGGTGTACCTGAGACGCGAGTAAGCCCTTGAGTCAAAGACGTAGTCGTTGCAAGTCCGCACCAGGTACTG
ATATCCCACCAAAAAGTGCGGCGGCGGCTGGCGGTAGAGGGGCCAGCGTAGGGTGGCCGGGGCTCCGGGG
GCGAGGTCTTCCAACATAAGGCGATGATATCCGTAGATGTACCTGGACATCCAGGTGATGCCGGCGGCGG
TGGTGGAGGCGCGCGGAAAGTCGCGGACGCGGTTCCAGATGTTGCGCAGCGGCAAAAAGTGCTCCATGGT
CGGGACGCTCTGGCCGGTGAGGCGTGCGCAGTCGTTGACGCTCTAGACCGTGCAAAAGGAGAGCCTGTAA
GCGGGCACTCTTCCGTGGTCTGGTGGATAAATTCGCAAGGGTATCATGGCGGACGACCGGGGTTCGAACC
CCGGATCCGGCCGTCCGCCGTGATCCATGCGGTTACCGCCCGCGTGTCGAACCCAGGTGTGCGACGTCAG
ACAACGGGGGAGCGCTCCTTTTGGCTTCCTTCCAGGCGCGGCGGCTGCTGCGCTAGCTTTTTTGGCGAGC
TCGAATTAATTCTGCATTAATGAATCGGCCAACGCGCGGGGAGAGGCGGTTTGCGTATTGGGCGCTCTTC
CGCTTCCTCGCTCACTGACTCGCTGCGCTCGGTCGTTCGGCTGCGGCGAGCGGTATCAGCTCACTCAAAG
GCGGTAATACGGTTATCCACAGAATCAGGGGATAACGCAGGAAAGAACATGTGAGCAAAAGGCCAGCAAA
AGGCCAGGAACCGTAAAAAGGCCGCGTTGCTGGCGTTTTTCCATAGGCTCCGCCCCCCTGACGAGCATCA
CAAAAATCGACGCTCAAGTCAGAGGTGGCGAAACCCGACAGGACTATAAAGATACCAGGCGTTTCCCCCT
GGAAGCTCCCTCGTGCGCTCTCCTGTTCCGACCCTGCCGCTTACCGGATACCTGTCCGCCTTTCTCCCTT
CGGGAAGCGTGGCGCTTTCTCATAGCTCACGCTGTAGGTATCTCAGTTCGGTGTAGGTCGTTCGCTCCAA
GCTGGGCTGTGTGCACGAACCCCCCGTTCAGCCCGACCGCTGCGCCTTATCCGGTAACTATCGTCTTGAG
TCCAACCCGGTAAGACACGACTTATCGCCACTGGCAGCAGCCACTGGTAACAGGATTAGCAGAGCGAGGT
ATGTAGGCGGTGCTACAGAGTTCTTGAAGTGGTGGCCTAACTACGGCTACACTAGAAGAACAGTATTTGG
TATCTGCGCTCTGCTGAAGCCAGTTACCTTCGGAAAAAGAGTTGGTAGCTCTTGATCCGGCAAACAAACC
ACCGCTGGTAGCGGTGGTTTTTTTGTTTGCAAGCAGCAGATTACGCGCAGAAAAAAAGGATCTCAAGAAG
ATCCTTTGATCTTTTCTACGGGGTCTGACGCTCAGTGGAACGAAAACTCACGTTAAGGGATTTTGGTCAT
GAGATTATCAAAAAGGATCTTCACCTAGATCCTTTTAAATTAAAAATGAAGTTTTAAATCAATCTAAAGT
ATATATGAGTAAACTTGGTCTGACAGTTACCAATGCTTAATCAGTGAGGCACCTATCTCAGCGATCTGTC
TATTTCGTTCATCCATAGTTGCCTGACTCCCCGTCGTGTAGATAACTACGATACGGGAGGGCTTACCATC
TGGCCCCAGTGCTGCAATGATACCGCGAGACCCACGCTCACCGGCTCCAGATTTATCAGCAATAAACCAG
CCAGCCGGAAGGGCCGAGCGCAGAAGTGGTCCTGCAACTTTATCCGCCTCCATCCAGTCTATTAATTGTT
GCCGGGAAGCTAGAGTAAGTAGTTCGCCAGTTAATAGTTTGCGCAACGTTGTTGCCATTGCTACAGGCAT
CGTGGTGTCACGCTCGTCGTTTGGTATGGCTTCATTCAGCTCCGGTTCCCAACGATCAAGGCGAGTTACA
TGATCCCCCATGTTGTGCAAAAAAGCGGTTAGCTCCTTCGGTCCTCCGATCGTTGTCAGAAGTAAGTTGG
CCGCAGTGTTATCACTCATGGTTATGGCAGCACTGCATAATTCTCTTACTGTCATGCCATCCGTAAGATG
CTTTTCTGTGACTGGTGAGTACTCAACCAAGTCATTCTGAGAATAGTGTATGCGGCGACCGAGTTGCTCT
TGCCCGGCGTCAATACGGGATAATACCGCGCCACATAGCAGAACTTTAAAAGTGCTCATCATTGGAAAAC
GTTCTTCGGGGCGAAAACTCTCAAGGATCTTACCGCTGTTGAGATCCAGTTCGATGTAACCCACTCGTGC
ACCCAACTGATCTTCAGCATCTTTTACTTTCACCAGCGTTTCTGGGTGAGCAAAAACAGGAAGGCAAAAT
GCCGCAAAAAAGGGAATAAGGGCGACACGGAAATGTTGAATACTCATACTCTTCCTTTTTCAATATTATT
GAAGCATTTATCAGGGTTATTGTCTCATGAGCGGATACATATTTGAATGTATTTAGAAAAATAAACAAAT
AGGGGTTCCGCGCACATTTCCCCGAAAAGTGCCACCTGACGTCTAAGAAACCATTATTATCATGACATTA
ACCTATAAAAATAGGCGTATCACGAGGCCCTTTCGTCTCGCGCGTTTCGGTGATGACGGTGAAAACCTCT
GACACATGCAGCTCCCGGAGACGGTCACAGCTTGTCTGTAAGCGGATGCCGGGAGCAGACAAGCCCGTCA
GGGCGCGTCAGCGGGTGTTGGCGGGTGTCGGGGCTGGCTTAACTATGCGGCATCAGAGCAGATTGTACTG
AGAGTGCACCATATGCGGTGTGAAATACCGCACAGATGCGTAAGGAGAAAATACCGCATCAGGCGCCATT
CGCCATTCAGGCTGCGCAACTGTTGGGAAGGGCGATCGGTGCGGGCCTCTTCGCTATTACGCCAGCTGGC
GAAAGGGGGATGTGCTGCAAGGCGATTAAGTTGGGTAACGCCAGGGTTTTCCCAGTCACGACGTTGTAAA
ACGACGGCCAGTGCC
Features (pLannotate 1.2.2; 18 found; start..end, strand, type, name):
      7..336     -  promoter       SV40 promoter: SV40 enhancer and early promoter
    357..788     -  CDS            POL (fragment): DPOL_ADE05 - Experimental evidence at protein level: Swiss-Prot protein existence level 1. Eukaryotic-type DNA polymerase involved in viral genomic replication. DNA synthesis is protein primed, and acts in a strand displacement replication. Assembles in complex with viral pTP, DBP, host NFIA and host POU2F1/OCT1 on viral origin of replication. The polymerase covalently transfers dCMP onto pTP, thereby initiating complementary strand synthesis. From Human adenovirus C serotype 5 (HAdV-5) (Human adenovirus 5).
    805..1034    +  intron         chimeric intron: chimera between introns from adenovirus and immunoglobulin heavy chain genes
   1088..1387    +  CDS            Cacna1a (fragment): CAC1A_RAT - Also known as Cach4, Cacn3, Cacnl1a4. Experimental evidence at protein level: Swiss-Prot protein existence level 1. Voltage-sensitive calcium channels (VSCC) mediate the entry of calcium ions into excitable cells and are also involved in a variety of calcium-dependent processes, including muscle contraction, hormone or neurotransmitter release, gene expression, cell motility, cell division and cell death. The isoform alpha-1A gives rise to P and/or Q- type calcium currents. P/Q-type calcium channels belong to the 'high- voltage activated' (HVA) group and are specifically blocked by
   1391..1423    +  CDS            H-Ras (fragment): human small GTPase proto-oncoprotein
   1428..1444    +  promoter       chicken β-actin promoter (fragment): contains a 21-bp deletion relative to the standard chicken β-actin promoter
   1530..2093    +  CDS            DHFR: mouse dihydrofolate reductase; Mus musculus Dhfr
   2174..2257    +  CDS            large T antigen (fragment): large T antigen from SV40 (simian virus 40)
   2280..2414    +  polyA_signal   SV40 poly(A) signal: SV40 polyadenylation signal
   2422..2772    -  CDS            PTP (fragment): TERM_ADE02 - Experimental evidence at protein level: Swiss-Prot protein existence level 1. Protein covalently bound to the viral DNA that acts as a primer for viral genomic replication by DNA strand displacement. Assembles on the viral origin of replication in an initiation complex with viral polymerase, DBP, host NFIA and host POU2F1/OCT1. During initiation, the polymerase covalently couples the first dCTP with Ser- 580 of pTP. The terminal protein stimulates the template activity over 20 fold compared to protein-free templates. Neo-synthesized viral genomes are linked to two preterminal prot
   2803..2959    +  ncRNA          VA: Accession: RF00102 - VA RNA
   3022..3075    -  CDS            lacI (fragment): lac repressor; lacI; The lac repressor binds to the lac operator to inhibit transcription in E. coli. This inhibition can be relieved by adding lactose or isopropyl-β-D-thiogalactopyranoside (IPTG).
   3258..3846    -  rep_origin     ori: high-copy-number ColE1/pMB1/pBR322/pUC origin of replication
   4017..4877    -  CDS            AmpR: β-lactamase; bla; confers resistance to ampicillin, carbenicillin, and related antibiotics
   4878..4982    -  promoter       AmpR promoter: bla
   5077..5112    +  CDS            rop (fragment): Rop protein, which maintains plasmids at low copy number; rop
   5214..5313    +  misc_feature   bom (fragment): basis of mobility region from pBR322
   5319..5473    -  CDS            lacZα (fragment): LacZα fragment of β-galactosidase; lacZ fragment
