[The description below was written by a language model from this plasmid's Addgene catalogue record and pLannotate feature annotations shown in this document.]
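Description:
An CAAX pMT2 is a mammalian expression plasmid built on the pMT2 backbone and carrying a short fragment of rat Cacna1a, the pore-forming alpha1A subunit of the Cav2.1 (P/Q-type) voltage-gated calcium channel. The insert encodes only the cytoplasmic N-terminus (amino acids 1-100), fused at its C-terminus to the last ten residues of H-Ras. This CAAX motif directs lipid modification and so tethers the otherwise soluble fragment to the membrane. The feature table shows the Cacna1a fragment immediately followed by the short H-Ras fragment, consistent with this design.

Expression is driven by the composite pMT2 promoter recorded as Ad MLP/TPL/SV40: an SV40 enhancer/early region, adenovirus major late promoter and tripartite leader sequences (picked up by the annotation software as adenoviral polymerase coding fragments on the opposite strand), and a chimeric adenovirus/immunoglobulin intron upstream of the insert. Downstream lie a mouse DHFR coding sequence, an SV40 polyadenylation signal and an adenovirus VA RNA gene, which in this vector family is included to support translation of the plasmid-derived transcripts. Several small annotated fragments (chicken β-actin promoter, lacI, rop, lacZα, large T antigen) appear to be backbone remnants or incidental matches rather than functional parts. In bacteria the plasmid replicates at high copy from a ColE1/pUC-type origin and is selected with ampicillin through the β-lactamase gene.

The associated publication concerns the role of the N-terminus in dominant-negative suppression of CaV2 channels and its relevance to episodic ataxia type 2. This suggests the construct is used to test the effect of a membrane-anchored N-terminal fragment on channel expression or function in transfected cells.
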