Addgene plasmid #206118: An CAAX pMT2
Purpose: expression of Cav2.1 N-terminus (amino acids 1-100) with C-terminal CAAX (last 10 aa of H.Ras) motif
Depositing lab: Annette Dolphin. Depositing organization: University College London. Publication: N terminus is key to the dominant negative suppression of Ca(V)2 calcium channels: implications for episodic ataxia type 2. Page KM, Heblich F, Margas W, Pratt WS, Nieto-Rostro M, Chaggar K, Sandhu K, Davies A, Dolphin AC. J Biol Chem. 2010 Jan 8;285(2):835-44. doi: 10.1074/jbc.M109.065045. Epub 2009 Nov 10. PubMed 19903821.
Backbone
  Vector backbone: pMT2
  Backbone manufacturer: Genetics Institute Inc
  Backbone size w/o insert (bp): 5163
  Vector type: Mammalian Expression
Growth in bacteria
  Bacterial resistance: Ampicillin, 100 μg/mL
  Growth temperature: 37°C
  Growth strain: DH5alpha
  Copy number: High Copy
Gene/Insert
  Gene/Insert name: cacna1a (alt name: Cav2.1 alpha1A)
  Species: R. norvegicus (rat)
  Insert size (bp): 346
  Entrez Gene: Cacna1a (a.k.a. BccA1, Cav2.1, rbA-1)
  Promoter: Ad MLP/TPL/SV40
  Cloning method: Restriction Enzyme; 5′ cloning site unknown (unknown if destroyed)
  Sequencing primers: 5′ AGCTTGAGGTGTGGCAGGCTT; 3′ GGTCGAACCATGATGGCAGC
Resource information
  A portion of this plasmid was derived from a plasmid made by: Terry P. Snutch
Terms and licenses: Academic/Nonprofit Terms; Industry Terms: Not Available to Industry
How to cite: An CAAX pMT2 was a gift from Annette Dolphin (Addgene plasmid # 206118 ; http://n2t.net/addgene:206118 ; RRID:Addgene_206118)
